>Addgene plasmid #124419 | pTU-B-010 | addgene full sequence | sequence record 244527 | Addgene NGS Result
TTTTCTACTGAACCGCTCTAGATTTCAGTGCAATTTATCTCTTCAAATGTAGCACCTGAAGTCAGCCCCA
TACGATATAAGTTGTAATTCTCATGTTAGTCATGCCCCGCGCCCACCGGAAGGAGCTGACTGGGTTGCTC
CTAGGATGCAGTGACTCGCACATTTCCCCGAAAAGTGCCACCTGAATTCGAAATCCCTGAAACTGAGACT
GTAGAAAATAAGCTTGTCCAGACTATTGGATCCAAGAGATTTCTACACGATTGAGCACTGTCTCAGCCTG
CGGTCCGGGTTCACTGCCGTATAGGCAGTAATTTTGTTTAACTTTAAGAAGGAGATATACATATGCGTAA
AGGCGAAGAACTGTTTACCGGTGTGGTTCCGATTCTGGTGGAACTGGACGGCGATGTTAATGGTCATAAA
TTCAGTGTTCGCGGCGAAGGTGAAGGCGATGCGACGAACGGCAAACTGACCCTGAAATTTATCTGCACCA
CGGGTAAACTGCCGGTCCCGTGGCCGACGCTGGTGACCACGCTGACCTATGGCGTTCAATGTTTTGCGCG
TTACCCGGATCACATGAAACAGCACGACTTTTTCAAATCGGCCATGCCGGAAGGCTATGTGCAGGAACGT
ACGATTAGCTTTAAAGACGATGGTACGTATAAAACCCGCGCGGAAGTGAAATTCGAAGGCGATACCCTGG
TTAACCGTATCGAACTGAAAGGTATCGATTTCAAAGAAGACGGCAATATTCTGGGTCATAAACTGGAATA
TAACTTCAATTCCCACAACGTGTACATCACCGCGGATAAACAGAAAAACGGCATTAAAGCCAATTTCAAA
ATCCGCCATAATGTGGAAGATGGTAGCGTTCAGCTGGCCGACCACTATCAGCAAAACACGCCGATTGGTG
ATGGCCCGGTCCTGCTGCCGGACAATCACTACCTGAGTACCCAGTCCGTGCTGTCAAAAGATCCGAACGA
AAAACGTGACCACATGGTCCTGCTGGAATTTGTGACGGCTGCGGGTATCACCCACGGCATGGACGAACTG
TATAAAATGTCCCGCCGTAATACTGACGCCATCACAATCCACAGCATCCTGGATTGGATTGAAGACTAAT
AATCGCTGGGACGCCCGCCTGCAGGCTCGGTACCAAATTCCAGAAAAGAGGCCTCCCGAAAGGGGGGCCT
TTTTTCGTTTTGGTCCTAATAGATAAAGGATAGGTCTGGTAGTGTTGTTCGTTCTCGCAGGTAAATCAAT
AATACTCAGCAGTTCCGTAGACTTTTCAGTGGGACAGGGTAGCGATAACAGATAGATTGTAATAAGACAC
AGTAGGTGCTCGTAGTTGCGTGAAGAGAACCGCTCAGGAAATCCAGTCAGAAGTATTGGTAATCGTTGAA
AACTCAGTCGACTGCTGCCACCGCTGAGCAATAACTAGCATAACCCCTTGGGGCCTCTAAACGGGTCTTG
AGGGGTTTTTTGCCAGGCATCAAATAAAACGAAAGGCTCAGTCGGAAGACTGGGCCTTTCGTTTTATCTG
TTGTTTGTCGGTGAACGCTCTCCTGAGTAGGACAAATCCGCCGGGAGCGGATTTGAACGTTGTGAAGCAA
CGGCCCGGAGGGTGGCGGGCAGGACGCCCGCCATAAACTGCCAGGCATCAAACTAAGCAGAAGGCCATCC
TGACGGATGGCCTTTTTGCGTTTCAGATCTACCGGTAAACCAGCAATAGACATAAGCGGCTATTTAACGA
CCCTGCCCTGAACCGACGACCGGGTCATCGTGGCCGGATCTTGCGGCCCCTCGGCTTGAACGAATTGTTA
GACATTATTTGCCGACTACCTTGGTGATCTCGCCTTTCACGTAGTGGACAAATTCTTCCAACTGATCTGC
GCGCGAGGCCAAGCGATCTTCTTCTTGTCCAAGATAAGCCTGTCTAGCTTCAAGTATGACGGGCTGATAC
TGGGCCGGCAGGCGCTCCATTGCCCAGTCGGCAGCGACATCCTTCGGCGCGATTTTGCCGGTTACTGCGC
TGTACCAAATGCGGGACAACGTAAGCACTACATTTCGCTCATCGCCAGCCCAGTCGGGCGGCGAGTTCCA
TAGCGTTAAGGTTTCATTTAGCGCCTCAAATAGATCCTGTTCAGGAACCGGATCAAAGAGTTCCTCCGCC
GCTGGACCTACCAAGGCAACGCTATGTTCTCTTGCTTTTGTCAGCAAGATAGCCAGATCAATGTCGATCG
TGGCTGGCTCGAAGATACCTGCAAGAATGTCATTGCGCTGCCATTCTCCAAATTGCAGTTCGCGCTTAGC
TGGATAACGCCACGGAATGATGTCGTCGTGCACAACAATGGTGACTTCTACAGCGCGGAGAATCTCGCTC
TCTCCAGGGGAAGCCGAAGTTTCCAAAAGGTCGTTGATCAAAGCTCGCCGCGTTGTTTCATCAAGCCTTA
CGGTCACCGTAACCAGCAAATCAATATCACTGTGTGGCTTCAGGCCGTCATCCACTGCGGAGCCGTACAA
ATGTACGGCCAGCAACGTCGGTTCGAGATGGCGCTCGATGACGCCAACTACCTCTGATAGTTGAGTCGAT
ACTTCGGCGATCACCGCTTCCCTCATACTCTTCCTTTTTCAATATTATTGAAGCATTTATCAGGGTTATT
GTCTCATGAGCGGATACATATTTGAATGTATTTAGAAAAATAAACAAATAGCTAGCTCACTCGGTCGCTA
CGCTCCGGGCGTGAGACTGCGGCGGGCGCTGCGGACACATACAAAGTTACCCACAGATTCCGTGGATAAG
CAGGGGACTAACATGTGAGGCAAAACAGCAGGGCCGCGCCGGTGGCGTTTTTCCATAGGCTCCGCCCTCC
TGCCAGAGTTCACATAAACAGACGCTTTTCCGGTGCATCTGTGGGAGCCGTGAGGCTCAACCATGAATCT
GACAGTACGGGCGAAACCCGACAGGACTTAAAGATCCCCACCGTTTCCGGCGGGTCGCTCCCTCTTGCGC
TCTCCTGTTCCGACCCTGCCGTTTACCGGATACCTGTTCCGCCTTTCTCCCTTACGGGAAGTGTGGCGCT
TTCTCATAGCTCACACACTGGTATCTCGGCTCGGTGTAGGTCGTTTGCTCCAAGCTGGGCTGTAAGCAAG
AACTCCCCGTTCAGCCCGACTGCTGCGCCTTATCCGGTAACTGTTCACTTGAGTCCAACCCGGAAAAGCA
CGGTAAAACGCCACTGGCAGCAGCCATTGGTAACTGGGAGTTCGCAGAGGATTTGTTTAGCTAAACACGC
GGTTGCTCTTGAAGTGTGCGCCAAAGTCCGGCTACACTGGAAGGACAGATTTGGTTGCTGTGCTCTGCGA
AAGCCAGTTACCACGGTTAAGCAGTTCCCCAACTGACTTAACCTTCGATCAAACCACCTCCCCAGGTGGT
TTTTTCGTTTACAGGGCAAAAGATTACGCGCAGAAAAAAAGGATCTCAAGAAGATCCTTTGATC
Features (pLannotate 1.2.2; 10 found; start..end, strand, type, name):
     97..137     -  CDS            TcR (fragment): tetracycline efflux protein; tet; confers resistance to tetracycline
    313..335     +  RBS            RBS: efficient ribosome binding site from bacteriophage T7 gene 10 (Olins and Rangwala, 1989)
    343..1056    +  CDS            Superfolder GFP: Superfolder GFP is a basic (constitutively fluorescent) green fluorescent protein published in 2005, derived from Aequorea victoria. It is reported to be a very rapidly-maturing weak dimer.
   1057..1116    +  CDS            marA (fragment): MARA_ECOLI - Experimental evidence at protein level: Swiss-Prot protein existence level 1. May be a transcriptional activator of genes involved in the multiple antibiotic resistance (Mar) phenotype. It can also activate genes such as sodA, zwf and micF. From Escherichia coli (strain K12).
   1435..1482    +  terminator     T7 terminator: transcription terminator for bacteriophage T7 RNA polymerase
   1494..1537    -  terminator     rrnB T1 terminator: Escherichia coli rrnB; transcription terminator T1 from the E. coli rrnB gene
   1669..1696    +  terminator     rrnB T2 terminator: transcription terminator T2 from the E. coli rrnB gene
   1825..2616    -  CDS            SmR: aminoglycoside adenylyltransferase (Murphy, 1985); aadA; confers resistance to spectinomycin and streptomycin
   2617..2708    -  promoter       AmpR promoter: bla
   2756..3494    -  rep_origin     CloDF13 ori: Plasmids containing the CloDF13 (CDF) origin of replication can be propagated in E. coli cells that contain additional plasmids with compatible origins.
