[The description below was written by a language model from this plasmid's Addgene catalogue record and pLannotate feature annotations shown in this document.]
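Description:
pTU-B-010 is a bacterial expression and synthetic biology plasmid built on a pCDF backbone. It serves as a "slot B" transcriptional-unit module in a modular, combinatorial framework for assembling synthetic gene circuits, and the record labels it a step 1 construct in that scheme. It replicates in E. coli from the CloDF13 (CDF) origin, which is compatible with other common origin classes, so the plasmid can coexist with additional plasmids in the same cell. The catalogue lists it as high copy. Selection is by spectinomycin, conferred by the aadA (SmR) aminoglycoside adenylyltransferase gene, which the annotation shows driven by the AmpR (bla) promoter.

The payload is a reporter cassette consisting of a bacteriophage T7 gene 10 ribosome binding site followed by superfolder GFP, a rapidly maturing green fluorescent protein. sfGFP is fused directly at its C-terminus to a short 60 nt fragment of E. coli marA, the "MarAn20" element named in the record. The record does not state what this fragment does; such short appended peptides are commonly used as degradation tags to shorten reporter half-life. Downstream lie a T7 terminator and rrnB T1 and T2 terminators, matching the "terminator + spacer" in the insert description and helping insulate the unit from neighbouring transcription.

No promoter upstream of the reporter was detected in the automated annotation, and the record does not state one, so it may be supplied at a later assembly step or simply be unannotated. A small tetracycline-resistance fragment near the start of the sequence appears to be a non-functional remnant. The depositor's own annotated file may describe further assembly features not captured here.
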