Addgene plasmid #124419: pTU-B-010
Purpose: Slot B, contains sfGFP-MarAn20 (step 1)
Depositing lab: Yolanda Schaerli. Depositing organization: Universite de Lausanne (UNIL). Publication: A Framework for the Modular and Combinatorial Assembly of Synthetic Gene Circuits. Santos-Moreno J, Schaerli Y. ACS Synth Biol. 2019 Jul 19;8(7):1691-1697. doi: 10.1021/acssynbio.9b00174. Epub 2019 Jun 24. PubMed 31185158.
Backbone
  Vector backbone: pCDF
  Vector type: Bacterial Expression, Synthetic Biology
Growth in bacteria
  Bacterial resistance: Spectinomycin, 50 μg/mL
  Growth temperature: 37°C
  Growth strain: DH5alpha
  Copy number: High Copy
Gene/Insert
  Gene/Insert name: slot B with sfGFP-MarAn20 reporter + terminator + spacer
Terms and licenses: Academic/Nonprofit Terms; Industry Terms: Not Available to Industry
Depositor comments: GenBank file with original annotations can be downloaded from the "Resource Information" section. Please visit https://www.biorxiv.org/content/10.1101/611574v1 for bioRxiv preprint.
How to cite: pTU-B-010 was a gift from Yolanda Schaerli (Addgene plasmid # 124419 ; http://n2t.net/addgene:124419 ; RRID:Addgene_124419)
